Addgene plasmid #83766: MSCV-6NBC-GFP-PGK-Puro-Barcode89
Purpose: individual 6N barcode to make barcoded cell line variants
Depositing lab: Monte Winslow. Depositing organization: Stanford University. Publication: An in vivo multiplexed small-molecule screening platform. Gruner BM, Schulze CJ, Yang D, Ogasawara D, Dix MM, Rogers ZN, Chuang CH, McFarland CD, Chiou SH, Brown JM, Cravatt BF, Bogyo M, Winslow MM. Nat Methods. 2016 Sep 12. doi: 10.1038/nmeth.3992. PubMed 27617390.
Backbone
  Vector backbone: MSCV
  Vector type: Retroviral
  Selectable markers: Puromycin
Growth in bacteria
  Bacterial resistance: Ampicillin, 100 μg/mL
  Growth temperature: 37°C
  Growth strain: DH5alpha
  Copy number: High Copy
Gene/Insert
  Gene/Insert name: Barcode89
  Species: Synthetic
  Cloning method: Restriction Enzyme; 5′ cloning site BglII (destroyed during cloning); 3′ cloning site EcoRI (not destroyed)
  Sequencing primers: 5′ CCCTTGAACCTCCTCGTTCGACC
Terms and licenses: Academic/Nonprofit Terms; Industry Terms: Not Available to Industry
How to cite: MSCV-6NBC-GFP-PGK-Puro-Barcode89 was a gift from Monte Winslow (Addgene plasmid # 83766 ; http://n2t.net/addgene:83766 ; RRID:Addgene_83766)
