[The description below was written by a language model from this plasmid's Addgene catalogue record and pLannotate feature annotations shown in this document.]
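Description:
MSCV-6NBC-GFP-PGK-Puro-Barcode89 is a gammaretroviral transfer vector built on the murine stem cell virus (MSCV) backbone, one member of a series of plasmids that each carry a distinct, defined six-nucleotide synthetic barcode ("6N BC"). The 7,018 nt plasmid is propagated in E. coli through a high-copy ColE1/pUC-type origin with ampicillin selection from the β-lactamase gene. Short annotated fragments of lacI, lacZα, rop, bom, the tetracycline resistance gene and env are non-functional leftovers of earlier cloning vectors.

The proviral region is flanked by 5′ and 3′ long terminal repeats from murine embryonic stem cell virus. Downstream of the 5′ LTR lie the Ψ packaging signal and a truncated gag segment lacking its start codon, which together promote efficient encapsidation of the vector RNA when viral proteins are supplied in trans by packaging cells. EGFP follows and has no annotated promoter of its own, so it is presumably expressed from the LTR-driven transcript. A mouse PGK promoter then drives puromycin N-acetyltransferase, so transduced cells can be both tracked by green fluorescence and selected with puromycin. The barcode itself is too short to be annotated in the feature table. The record states that it was inserted by restriction cloning between a BglII site (destroyed) and an EcoRI site (retained), but its exact position is not given.

After integration, the barcode becomes a heritable genomic tag. According to the record, the plasmid is intended for making barcoded cell line variants, and the associated publication describes a multiplexed in vivo small-molecule screening platform. In such a setup, differently barcoded populations could be pooled and their relative abundance measured by sequencing the barcode region.
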