Features (pLannotate 1.2.2; 19 found; start..end, strand, type, name):
    579..920     +  misc_feature   MESV Ψ: packaging signal of murine embryonic stem cell virus
    987..1403    +  CDS            gag (truncated): truncated Moloney murine leukemia virus (MMLV) gag gene lacking the start codon
   1427..2143    +  CDS            EGFP: EGFP is a basic (constitutively fluorescent) green fluorescent protein published in 1996, derived from Aequorea victoria. It is reported to be a rapidly-maturing weak dimer with moderate acid sensitivity.
   2161..2660    +  promoter       PGK promoter: mouse phosphoglycerate kinase 1 promoter
   2681..3280    +  CDS            PuroR: puromycin N-acetyltransferase; pac from Streptomyces alboniger; confers resistance to puromycin
   3380..3894    +  LTR            3' LTR: 3' long terminal repeat from murine embryonic stem cell virus
   4087..4103    -  protein_bind   lac operator: The lac repressor binds to the lac operator to inhibit transcription in E. coli. This inhibition can be relieved by adding lactose or isopropyl-β-D-thiogalactopyranoside (IPTG). lac repressor encoded by lacI
   4111..4141    -  promoter       lac promoter: promoter for the E. coli lac operon
   4156..4177    -  protein_bind   CAP binding site: CAP binding activates transcription in the presence of cAMP. E. coli catabolite activator protein
   4190..4282    -  CDS            lacI (fragment): lac repressor; lacI; The lac repressor binds to the lac operator to inhibit transcription in E. coli. This inhibition can be relieved by adding lactose or isopropyl-β-D-thiogalactopyranoside (IPTG).
   4465..5053    -  rep_origin     ori: high-copy-number ColE1/pMB1/pBR322/pUC origin of replication
   5224..6084    -  CDS            AmpR: β-lactamase; bla; confers resistance to ampicillin, carbenicillin, and related antibiotics
   6085..6189    -  promoter       AmpR promoter: bla
   6284..6319    +  CDS            rop (fragment): Rop protein, which maintains plasmids at low copy number; rop
   6421..6520    +  misc_feature   bom (fragment): basis of mobility region from pBR322
   6526..6675    -  CDS            lacZα (fragment): LacZα fragment of β-galactosidase; lacZ fragment
   6675..6876    -  CDS            TcR (fragment): tetracycline efflux protein; tet; confers resistance to tetracycline
   6877..6975    +  CDS            env (fragment): murine leukemia virus gPr80 envelope polyprotein precursor; env; proteolytically cleaved into gp70SU and p15TM subunits
   7017..515     +  LTR            5' LTR (across the origin): 5' long terminal repeat from murine embryonic stem cell virus
>Addgene plasmid #83766 | MSCV-6NBC-GFP-PGK-Puro-Barcode89 | depositor full sequence | sequence record 159964 | Full Sequence
TGAAAGACCCCACCTGTAGGTTTGGCAAGCTAGCTTAAGTAACGCCATTTTGCAAGGCATGGAAAATACA
TAACTGAGAATAGAGAAGTTCAGATCAAGGTTAGGAACAGAGAGACAGCAGAATATGGGCCAAACAGGAT
ATCTGTGGTAAGCAGTTCCTGCCCCGGCTCAGGGCCAAGAACAGATGGTCCCCAGATGCGGTCCCGCCCT
CAGCAGTTTCTAGAGAACCATCAGATGTTTCCAGGGTGCCCCAAGGACCTGAAATGACCCTGTGCCTTAT
TTGAACTAACCAATCAGTTCGCTTCTCGCTTCTGTTCGCGCGCTTCTGCTCCCCGAGCTCAATAAAAGAG
CCCACAACCCCTCACTCGGCGCGCCAGTCCTCCGATAGACTGCGTCGCCCGGGTACCCGTATTCCCAATA
AAGCCTCTTGCTGTTTGCATCCGAATCGTGGACTCGCTGATCCTTGGGAGGGTCTCCTCAGATTGATTGA
CTGCCCACCTCGGGGGTCTTTCATTTGGAGGTTCCACCGAGATTTGGAGACCCCTGCCCAGGGACCACCG
ACCCCCCCGCCGGGAGGTAAGCTGGCCAGCGGTCGTTTCGTGTCTGTCTCTGTCTTTGTGCGTGTTTGTG
CCGGCATCTAATGTTTGCGCCTGCGTCTGTACTAGTTAGCTAACTAGCTCTGTATCTGGCGGACCCGTGG
TGGAACTGACGAGTTCTGAACACCCGGCCGCAACCCTGGGAGACGTCCCAGGGACTTTGGGGGCCGTTTT
TGTGGCCCGACCTGAGGAAGGGAGTCGATGTGGAATCCGACCCCGTCAGGATATGTGGTTCTGGTAGGAG
ACGAGAACCTAAAACAGTTCCCGCCTCCGTCTGAATTTTTGCTTTCGGTTTGGAACCGAAGCCGCGCGTC
TTGTCTGCTGCAGCGCTGCAGCATCGTTCTGTGTTGTCTCTGTCTGACTGTGTTTCTGTATTTGTCTGAA
AATTAGGGCCAGACTGTTACCACTCCCTTAAGTTTGACCTTAGGTCACTGGAAAGATGTCGAGCGGATCG
CTCACAACCAGTCGGTAGATGTCAAGAAGAGACGTTGGGTTACCTTCTGCTCTGCAGAATGGCCAACCTT
TAACGTCGGATGGCCGCGAGACGGCACCTTTAACCGAGACCTCATCACCCAGGTTAAGATCAAGGTCTTT
TCACCTGGCCCGCATGGACACCCAGACCAGGTCCCCTACATCGTGACCTGGGAAGCCTTGGCTTTTGACC
CCCCTCCCTGGGTCAAGCCCTTTGTACACCCTAAGCCTCCGCCTCCTCTTCCTCCATCCGCCCCGTCTCT
CCCCCTTGAACCTCCTCGTTCGACCCCGCCTCGATCCTCCCTTTATCCAGCCCTCACTCCTTCTCTAGGC
GCCGGAATTAGATCCACATGCCCACCATGGTGAGCAAGGGCGAGGAGCTGTTCACCGGGGTGGTGCCCAT
CCTGGTCGAGCTGGACGGCGACGTAAACGGCCACAAGTTCAGCGTGTCCGGCGAGGGCGAGGGCGATGCC
ACCTACGGCAAGCTGACCCTGAAGTTCATCTGCACCACCGGCAAGCTGCCCGTGCCCTGGCCCACCCTCG
TGACCACCCTGACCTACGGCGTGCAGTGCTTCAGCCGCTACCCCGACCACATGAAGCAGCACGACTTCTT
CAAGTCCGCCATGCCCGAAGGCTACGTCCAGGAGCGCACCATCTTCTTCAAGGACGACGGCAACTACAAG
ACCCGCGCCGAGGTGAAGTTCGAGGGCGACACCCTGGTGAACCGCATCGAGCTGAAGGGCATCGACTTCA
AGGAGGACGGCAACATCCTGGGGCACAAGCTGGAGTACAACTACAACAGCCACAACGTCTATATCATGGC
CGACAAGCAGAAGAACGGCATCAAGGTGAACTTCAAGATCCGCCACAACATCGAGGACGGCAGCGTGCAG
CTCGCCGACCACTACCAGCAGAACACCCCCATCGGCGACGGCCCCGTGCTGCTGCCCGACAACCACTACC
TGAGCACCCAGTCCGCCCTGAGCAAAGACCCCAACGAGAAGCGCGATCACATGGTCCTGCTGGAGTTCGT
GACCGCCGCCGGGATCACTCTCGGCATGGACGAGCTGTACAAGTAGCGGAGAATTCTACCGGGTAGGGGA
GGCGCTTTTCCCAAGGCAGTCTGGAGCATGCGCTTTAGCAGCCCCGCTGGGCACTTGGCGCTACACAAGT
GGCCTCTGGCCTCGCACACATTCCACATCCACCGGTAGGCGCCAACCGGCTCCGTTCTTTGGTGGCCCCT
TCGCGCCACCTTCTACTCCTCCCCTAGTCAGGAAGTTCCCCCCCGCCCCGCAGCTCGCGTCGTGCAGGAC
GTGACAAATGGAAGTAGCACGTCTCACTAGTCTCGTGCAGATGGACAGCACCGCTGAGCAATGGAAGCGG
GTAGGCCTTTGGGGCAGCGGCCAATAGCAGCTTTGCTCCTTCGCTTTCTGGGCTCAGAGGCTGGGAAGGG
GTGGGTCCGGGGGCGGGCTCAGGGGCGGGCTCAGGGGCGGGGCGGGCGCCCGAAGGTCCTCCGGAGGCCC
GGCATTCTGCACGCTTCAAAAGCGCACGTCTGCCGCGCTGTTCTCCTCTTCCTCATCTCCGGGCCTTTCG
ACCTGCAGCCCAAGCTTACCATGACCGAGTACAAGCCCACGGTGCGCCTCGCCACCCGCGACGACGTCCC
CAGGGCCGTACGCACCCTCGCCGCCGCGTTCGCCGACTACCCCGCCACGCGCCACACCGTCGATCCGGAC
CGCCACATCGAGCGGGTCACCGAGCTGCAAGAACTCTTCCTCACGCGCGTCGGGCTCGACATCGGCAAGG
TGTGGGTCGCGGACGACGGCGCCGCGGTGGCGGTCTGGACCACGCCGGAGAGCGTCGAAGCGGGGGCGGT
GTTCGCCGAGATCGGCCCGCGCATGGCCGAGTTGAGCGGTTCCCGGCTGGCCGCGCAGCAACAGATGGAA
GGCCTCCTGGCGCCGCACCGGCCCAAGGAGCCCGCGTGGTTCCTGGCCACCGTCGGCGTCTCGCCCGACC
ACCAGGGCAAGGGTCTGGGCAGCGCCGTCGTGCTCCCCGGAGTGGAGGCGGCCGAGCGCGCCGGGGTGCC
CGCCTTCCTGGAGACCTCCGCGCCCCGCAACCTCCCCTTCTACGAGCGGCTCGGCTTCACCGTCACCGCC
GACGTCGAGGTGCCCGAAGGACCGCGCACCTGGTGCATGACCCGCAAGCCCGGTGCCTGACGCCCGCCCC
ACGACCCGCAGCGCCCGACCGAAAGGAGCGCACGACCCCATGCATCGATAAAATAAAAGATTTTATTTAG
TCTCCAGAAAAAGGGGGGAATGAAAGACCCCACCTGTAGGTTTGGCAAGCTAGCTTAAGTAACGCCATTT
TGCAAGGCATGGAAAATACATAACTGAGAATAGAGAAGTTCAGATCAAGGTTAGGAACAGAGAGACAGCA
GAATATGGGCCAAACAGGATATCTGTGGTAAGCAGTTCCTGCCCCGGCTCAGGGCCAAGAACAGATGGTC
CCCAGATGCGGTCCCGCCCTCAGCAGTTTCTAGAGAACCATCAGATGTTTCCAGGGTGCCCCAAGGACCT
GAAATGACCCTGTGCCTTATTTGAACTAACCAATCAGTTCGCTTCTCGCTTCTGTTCGCGCGCTTCTGCT
CCCCGAGCTCAATAAAAGAGCCCACAACCCCTCACTCGGCGCGCCAGTCCTCCGATAGACTGCGTCGCCC
GGGTACCCGTGTATCCAATAAACCCTCTTGCAGTTGCATCCGACTTGTGGTCTCGCTGTTCCTTGGGAGG
GTCTCCTCTGAGTGATTGACTACCCGTCAGCGGGGGTCTTTCATGGGTAACAGTTTCTTGAAGTTGGAGA
ACAACATTCTGAGGGTAGGAGTCGAATATTAAGTAATCCTGACTCAATTAGCCACTGTTTTGAATCCACA
TACTCCAATACTCCTGAAATAGTTCATTATGGACAGCGCAGAAGAGCTGGGGAGAATTAATTCGTAATCA
TGGTCATAGCTGTTTCCTGTGTGAAATTGTTATCCGCTCACAATTCCACACAACATACGAGCCGGAAGCA
TAAAGTGTAAAGCCTGGGGTGCCTAATGAGTGAGCTAACTCACATTAATTGCGTTGCGCTCACTGCCCGC
TTTCCAGTCGGGAAACCTGTCGTGCCAGCTGCATTAATGAATCGGCCAACGCGCGGGGAGAGGCGGTTTG
CGTATTGGGCGCTCTTCCGCTTCCTCGCTCACTGACTCGCTGCGCTCGGTCGTTCGGCTGCGGCGAGCGG
TATCAGCTCACTCAAAGGCGGTAATACGGTTATCCACAGAATCAGGGGATAACGCAGGAAAGAACATGTG
AGCAAAAGGCCAGCAAAAGGCCAGGAACCGTAAAAAGGCCGCGTTGCTGGCGTTTTTCCATAGGCTCCGC
CCCCCTGACGAGCATCACAAAAATCGACGCTCAAGTCAGAGGTGGCGAAACCCGACAGGACTATAAAGAT
ACCAGGCGTTTCCCCCTGGAAGCTCCCTCGTGCGCTCTCCTGTTCCGACCCTGCCGCTTACCGGATACCT
GTCCGCCTTTCTCCCTTCGGGAAGCGTGGCGCTTTCTCATAGCTCACGCTGTAGGTATCTCAGTTCGGTG
TAGGTCGTTCGCTCCAAGCTGGGCTGTGTGCACGAACCCCCCGTTCAGCCCGACCGCTGCGCCTTATCCG
GTAACTATCGTCTTGAGTCCAACCCGGTAAGACACGACTTATCGCCACTGGCAGCAGCCACTGGTAACAG
GATTAGCAGAGCGAGGTATGTAGGCGGTGCTACAGAGTTCTTGAAGTGGTGGCCTAACTACGGCTACACT
AGAAGGACAGTATTTGGTATCTGCGCTCTGCTGAAGCCAGTTACCTTCGGAAAAAGAGTTGGTAGCTCTT
GATCCGGCAAACAAACCACCGCTGGTAGCGGTGGTTTTTTTGTTTGCAAGCAGCAGATTACGCGCAGAAA
AAAAGGATCTCAAGAAGATCCTTTGATCTTTTCTACGGGGTCTGACGCTCAGTGGAACGAAAACTCACGT
TAAGGGATTTTGGTCATGAGATTATCAAAAAGGATCTTCACCTAGATCCTTTTAAATTAAAAATGAAGTT
TTAAATCAATCTAAAGTATATATGAGTAAACTTGGTCTGACAGTTACCAATGCTTAATCAGTGAGGCACC
TATCTCAGCGATCTGTCTATTTCGTTCATCCATAGTTGCCTGACTCCCCGTCGTGTAGATAACTACGATA
CGGGAGGGCTTACCATCTGGCCCCAGTGCTGCAATGATACCGCGAGACCCACGCTCACCGGCTCCAGATT
TATCAGCAATAAACCAGCCAGCCGGAAGGGCCGAGCGCAGAAGTGGTCCTGCAACTTTATCCGCCTCCAT
CCAGTCTATTAATTGTTGCCGGGAAGCTAGAGTAAGTAGTTCGCCAGTTAATAGTTTGCGCAACGTTGTT
GCCATTGCTACAGGCATCGTGGTGTCACGCTCGTCGTTTGGTATGGCTTCATTCAGCTCCGGTTCCCAAC
GATCAAGGCGAGTTACATGATCCCCCATGTTGTGCAAAAAAGCGGTTAGCTCCTTCGGTCCTCCGATCGT
TGTCAGAAGTAAGTTGGCCGCAGTGTTATCACTCATGGTTATGGCAGCACTGCATAATTCTCTTACTGTC
ATGCCATCCGTAAGATGCTTTTCTGTGACTGGTGAGTACTCAACCAAGTCATTCTGAGAATAGTGTATGC
GGCGACCGAGTTGCTCTTGCCCGGCGTCAATACGGGATAATACCGCGCCACATAGCAGAACTTTAAAAGT
GCTCATCATTGGAAAACGTTCTTCGGGGCGAAAACTCTCAAGGATCTTACCGCTGTTGAGATCCAGTTCG
ATGTAACCCACTCGTGCACCCAACTGATCTTCAGCATCTTTTACTTTCACCAGCGTTTCTGGGTGAGCAA
AAACAGGAAGGCAAAATGCCGCAAAAAAGGGAATAAGGGCGACACGGAAATGTTGAATACTCATACTCTT
CCTTTTTCAATATTATTGAAGCATTTATCAGGGTTATTGTCTCATGAGCGGATACATATTTGAATGTATT
TAGAAAAATAAACAAATAGGGGTTCCGCGCACATTTCCCCGAAAAGTGCCACCTGACGTCTAAGAAACCA
TTATTATCATGACATTAACCTATAAAAATAGGCGTATCACGAGGCCCTTTCGTCTCGCGCGTTTCGGTGA
TGACGGTGAAAACCTCTGACACATGCAGCTCCCGGAGACGGTCACAGCTTGTCTGTAAGCGGATGCCGGG
AGCAGACAAGCCCGTCAGGGCGCGTCAGCGGGTGTTGGCGGGTGTCGGGGCTGGCTTAACTATGCGGCAT
CAGAGCAGATTGTACTGAGAGTGCACCATATGCGGTGTGAAATACCGCACAGATGCGTAAGGAGAAAATA
CCGCATCAGGCGCCATTCGCCATTCAGGCTGCGCAACTGTTGGGAAGGGCGATCGGTGCGGGCCTCTTCG
CTATTACGCCAGCTGGCGAAAGGGGGATGTGCTGCAAGGCGATTAAGTTGGGTAACGCCAGGGTTTTCCC
AGTCACGACGTTGTAAAACGACGGCGCAAGGAATGGTGCATGCAAGGAGATGGCGCCCAACAGTCCCCCG
GCCACGGGGCCTGCCACCATACCCACGCCGAAACAAGCGCTCATGAGCCCGAAGTGGCGAGCCCGATCTT
CCCCATCGGTGATGTCGGCGATATAGGCGCCAGCAACCGCACCTGTGGCGCCGGTGATGCCGGCCACGAT
GCGTCCGGCGTAGAGGCGATTAGTCCAATTTGTTAAAGACAGGATATCAGTGGTCCAGGCTCTAGTTTTG
ACTCAACAATATCACCAGCTGAAGCCTATAGAGTACGAGCCATAGATAAAATAAAAGATTTTATTTAGTC
TCCAGAAAAAGGGGGGAA
