>Addgene plasmid #83766 | MSCV-6NBC-GFP-PGK-Puro-Barcode89 | addgene partial sequence | sequence record 165507 | pLXSN5 5'-CCCTTGAACCTCCTCGTTCGACC-3'
CAGCCCTCACTCCTTCTCTAGGCGCCGGAATTAGATCCACATGCCCACCATGGTGAGCAAGGGCGAGGAG
CTGTTCACCGGGGTGGTGCCCATCCTGGTCGAGCTGGACGGCGACGTAAACGGCCACAAGTTCAGCGTGT
CCGGCGAGGGCGAGGGCGATGCCACCTACGGCAAGCTGACCCTGAAGTTCATCTGCACCACCGGCAAGCT
GCCCGTGCCCTGGCCCACCCTCGTGACCACCCTGACCTACGGCGTGCAGTGCTTCAGCCGCTACCCCGAC
CACATGAAGCAGCACGACTTCTTCAAGTCCGCCATGCCCGAAGGCTACGTCCAGGAGCGCACCATCTTCT
TCAAGGACGACGGCAACTACAAGACCCGCGCCGAGGTGAAGTTCGAGGGCGACACCCTGGTGAACCGCAT
CGAGCTGAAGGGCATCGACTTCAAGGAGGACGGCAACATCCTGGGGCACAAGCTGGAGTACAACTACAAC
AGCCACAACGTCTATATCATGGCCGACAAGCAGAAGAACGGCATCAAGGTGAACTTCAAGATCCGCCACA
ACATCGAGGACGGCAGCGTGCAGCTCGCCGACCACTACCAGCAGAACACCCCCATCGGCGACGGCCCCGT
GCTGCTGCCCGACAACCACTACCTGAGCACCCAGTCCGCCCTGAGCAAAGACCCCAACGAGAAGCGCGAT
CACATGGTCCTGCTGGAGTTCGTGACCGCCGCCGGGATCACTCTCGGCATGGACGAGCTGTACAAGTAGC
GGAGAATTCTACCGGGTAGGGGAGGCGCTTTTCCCAAGGCAGTCTGGAGCATGCGCTTTAG
